>Addgene plasmid #201136 | plex_307-ccdB-blasticidin | addgene full sequence | sequence record 395507 | Addgene NGS Result
CTCGAGGCCTGCAGGTGCAAAGATGGATAAAGTTTTAAACAGAGAGGAATCTTTGCAGCTAATGGACCTT
CTAGGTCTTGAAAGGAGTGGGAATTGGCTCCGGTGCCCGTCAGTGGGCAGAGCGCACATCGCCCACAGTC
CCCGAGAAGTTGGGGGGAGGGGTCGGCAATTGAACCGGTGCCTAGAGAAGGTGGCGCGGGGTAAACTGGG
AAAGTGATGTCGTGTACTGGCTCCGCCTTTTTCCCGAGGGTGGGGGAGAACCGTATATAAGTGCAGTAGT
CGCCGTGAACGTTCTTTTTCGCAACGGGTTTGCCGCCAGAACACAGGTAAGTGCCGTGTGTGGTTCCCGC
GGGCCTGGCCTCTTTACGGGTTATGGCCCTTGCGTGCCTTGAATTACTTCCACCTGGCTGCAGTACGTGA
TTCTTGATCCCGAGCTTCGGGTTGGAAGTGGGTGGGAGAGTTCGAGGCCTTGCGCTTAAGGAGCCCCTTC
GCCTCGTGCTTGAGTTGAGGCCTGGCCTGGGCGCTGGGGCCGCCGCGTGCGAATCTGGTGGCACCTTCGC
GCCTGTCTCGCTGCTTTCGATAAGTCTCTAGCCATTTAAAATTTTTGATGACCTGCTGCGACGCTTTTTT
TCTGGCAAGATAGTCTTGTAAATGCGGGCCAAGATCTGCACACTGGTATTTCGGTTTTTGGGGCCGCGGG
CGGCGACGGGGCCCGTGCGTCCCAGCGCACATGTTCGGCGAGGCGGGGCCTGCGAGCGCGGCCACCGAGA
ATCGGACGGGGGTAGTCTCAAGCTGGCCGGCCTGCTCTGGTGCCTGGCCTCGCGCCGCCGTGTATCGCCC
CGCCCTGGGCGGCAAGGCTGGCCCGGTCGGCACCAGTTGCGTGAGCGGAAAGATGGCCGCTTCCCGGCCC
TGCTGCAGGGAGCTCAAAATGGAGGACGCGGCGCTCGGGAGAGCGGGCGGGTGAGTCACCCACACAAAGG
AAAAGGGCCTTTCCGTCCTCAGCCGTCGCTTCATGTGACTCCACGGAGTACCGGGCGCCGTCCAGGCACC
TCGATTAGTTCTCGAGCTTTTGGAGTACGTCGTCTTTAGGTTGGGGGGAGGGGTTTTATGCGATGGAGTT
TCCCCACACTGAGTGGGTGGAGACTGAAGTTAGGCCAGCTTGGCACTTGATGTAATTCTCCTTGGAATTT
GCCCTTTTTGAGTTTGGATCTTGGTTCATTCTCAAGCCTCAGACAGTGGTTCAAAGTTTTTTTCTTCCAT
TTCAGGTGTCGTGAGGCTAGCATCGATTGATCAACAAGTTTGTACAAAAAAGCTGAACGAGAAACGTAAA
ATGATATAAATATCAATATATTAAATTAGATTTTGCATAAAAAACAGACTACATAATACTGTAAAACACA
ACATATCCAGTCACTATGGCGGCCGCATTAGGCACCCCAGGCTTTACACTTTATGCTTCCGGCTCGTATA
ATGTGTGGATTTTGAGTTAGGATCCGTCGAGATTTTCAGGAGCTAAGGAAGCTAAAATGGAGAAAAAAAT
CACTGGATATACCACCGTTGATATATCCCAATGGCATCGTAAAGAACATTTTGAGGCATTTCAGTCAGTT
GCTCAATGTACCTATAACCAGACCGTTCAGCTGGATATTACGGCCTTTTTAAAGACCGTAAAGAAAAATA
AGCACAAGTTTTATCCGGCCTTTATTCACATTCTTGCCCGCCTGATGAATGCTCATCCGGAATTCCGTAT
GGCAATGAAAGACGGTGAGCTGGTGATATGGGATAGTGTTCACCCTTGTTACACCGTTTTCCATGAGCAA
ACTGAAACGTTTTCATCGCTCTGGAGTGAATACCACGACGATTTCCGGCAGTTTCTACACATATATTCGC
AAGATGTGGCGTGTTACGGTGAAAACCTGGCCTATTTCCCTAAAGGGTTTATTGAGAATATGTTTTTCGT
CTCAGCCAATCCCTGGGTGAGTTTCACCAGTTTTGATTTAAACGTGGCCAATATGGACAACTTCTTCGCC
CCCGTTTTCACCATGGGCAAATATTATACGCAAGGCGACAAGGTGCTGATGCCGCTGGCGATTCAGGTTC
ATCATGCCGTTTGTGATGGCTTCCATGTCGGCAGAATGCTTAATGAATTACAACAGTACTGCGATGAGTG
GCAGGGCGGGGCGTAAAGATCTGGATCCGGCTTACTAAAAGCCAGATAACAGTATGCGTATTTGCGCGCT
GATTTTTGCGGTATAAGAATATATACTGATATGTATACCCGAAGTATGTCAAAAAGAGGTATGCTATGAA
GCAGCGTATTACAGTGACAGTTGACAGCGACAGCTATCAGTTGCTCAAGGCATATATGATGTCAATATCT
CCGGTCTGGTAAGCACAACCATGCAGAATGAAGCCCGTCGTCTGCGTGCCGAACGCTGGAAAGCGGAAAA
TCAGGAAGGGATGGCTGAGGTCGCCCGGTTTATTGAAATGAACGGCTCTTTTGCTGACGAGAACAGGGGC
TGGTGAAATGCAGTTTAAGGTTTACACCTATAAAAGAGAGAGCCGTTATCGTCTGTTTGTGGATGTACAG
AGTGATATTATTGACACGCCCGGGCGACGGATGGTGATCCCCCTGGCCAGTGCACGTCTGCTGTCAGATA
AAGTCTCCCGTGAACTTTACCCGGTGGTGCATATCGGGGATGAAAGCTGGCGCATGATGACCACCGATAT
GGCCAGTGTGCCGGTCTCCGTTATCGGGGAAGAAGTGGCTGATCTCAGCCACCGCGAAAATGACATCAAA
AACGCCATTAACCTGATGTTCTGGGGAATATAAATGTCAGGCTCCCTTATACACAGCCAGTCTGCAGGTC
GACCATAGTGACTGGATATGTTGTGTTTTACAGTATTATGTAGTCTGTTTTTTATGCAAAATCTAATTTA
ATATATTGATATTTATATCATTTTACGTTTCTCGTTCAGCTTTCTTGTACAAAGTGGTTGATATCGGTAA
GCCTATCCCTAACCCTCTCCTCGGTCTCGATTCTACGTAGTAATGAACTAGTACCGGTTAAGTCGACAAT
CAACGCGTTAAGTCGACAATCAACCTCTGGATTACAAAATTTGTGAAAGATTGACTGGTATTCTTAACTA
TGTTGCTCCTTTTACGCTATGTGGATACGCTGCTTTAATGCCTTTGTATCATGCTATTGCTTCCCGTATG
GCTTTCATTTTCTCCTCCTTGTATAAATCCTGGTTGCTGTCTCTTTATGAGGAGTTGTGGCCCGTTGTCA
GGCAACGTGGCGTGGTGTGCACTGTGTTTGCTGACGCAACCCCCACTGGTTGGGGCATTGCCACCACCTG
TCAGCTCCTTTCCGGGACTTTCGCTTTCCCCCTCCCTATTGCCACGGCGGAACTCATCGCCGCCTGCCTT
GCCCGCTGCTGGACAGGGGCTCGGCTGTTGGGCACTGACAATTCCGTGGTGTTGTCGGGGAAATCATCGT
CCTTTCCTTGGCTGCTCGCCTGTGTTGCCACCTGGATTCTGCGCGGGACGTCCTTCTGCTACGTCCCTTC
GGCCCTCAATCCAGCGGACCTTCCTTCCCGCGGCCTGCTGCCGGCTCTGCGGCCTCTTCCGCGTCTTCGC
CTTCGCCCTCAGACGAGTCGGATCTCCCTTTGGGCCGCCTCCCCGCGTCGACTTTAAGACCAATGACTTA
CAAGGCAGCTGTAGATCTTAGCCACTTTTTAAAAGAAAAGGGGGGACTGGAAGGGCTAATTCACTCCCAA
CGAAGACAAGATCTGCTTTTTGCTTGTACTGGGTCTCTCTGGTTAGACCAGATCTGAGCCTGGGAGCTCT
CTGGCTAACTAGGGAACCCACTGCTTAAGCCTCAATAAAGCTTGCCTTGAGTGCTTCAAGTAGTGTGTGC
CCGTCTGTTGTGTGACTCTGGTAACTAGAGATCCCTCAGACCCTTTTAGTCAGTGTGGAAAATCTCTAGC
AGTACGTATAGTAGTTCATGTCATCTTATTATTCAGTATTTATAACTTGCAAAGAAATGAATATCAGAGA
GTGAGAGGAACTTGTTTATTGCAGCTTATAATGGTTACAAATAAAGCAATAGCATCACAAATTTCACAAA
TAAAGCATTTTTTTCACTGCATTCTAGTTGTGGTTTGTCCAAACTCATCAATGTATCTTATCATGTCTGG
CTCTAGCTATCCCGCCCCTAACTCCGCCCATCCCGCCCCTAACTCCGCCCAGTTCCGCCCATTCTCCGCC
CCATGGCTGACTAATTTTTTTTATTTATGCAGAGGCCGAGGCCGCCTCGGCCTCTGAGCTATTCCAGAAG
TAGTGAGGAGGCTTTTTTGGAGGCCTAGGGACGTACCCAATTCGCCCTATAGTGAGTCGTATTACGCGCG
CTCACTGGCCGTCGTTTTACAACGTCGTGACTGGGAAAACCCTGGCGTTACCCAACTTAATCGCCTTGCA
GCACATCCCCCTTTCGCCAGCTGGCGTAATAGCGAAGAGGCCCGCACCGATCGCCCTTCCCAACAGTTGC
GCAGCCTGAATGGCGAATGGG
[124 nt withheld, positions 4572-4695]
C
[91 nt withheld, positions 4697-4787]
A
[49 nt withheld, positions 4789-4837]
CCTTTGACGTTGGAGTCCACGTTCTTT
[37 nt withheld, positions 4865-4901]
ACCCTATCTCGGTCTATTCTTTTGATTTATAAGGGATTTTGCCGATTTCGGCCTATTGGTTAAAAAATGA
GCTGATTTAACAAAAATTTAACGCGAATTTTAACAAAATATTAACGCTTACAATTTAGGTGGCACTTTTC
GGGGAAATGTGCGCGGAACCCCTATTTGTTTATTTTTCTAAATACATTCAAATATGTATCCGCTCATGAG
ACAATAACCCTGATAAATGCTTCAATAATATTGAAAAAGGAAGAGTATGAGTATTCAACATTTCCGTGTC
GCCCTTATTCCCTTTTTTGCGGCATTTTGCCTTCCTGTTTTTGCTCACCCAGAAACGCTGGTGAAAGTAA
AAGATGCTGAAGATCAGTTGGGTGCACGAGTGGGTTACATCGAACTGGATCTCAACAGCGGTAAGATCCT
TGAGAGTTTTCGCCCCGAAGAACGTTTTCCAATGATGAGCACTTTTAAAGTTCTGCTATGTGGCGCGGTA
TTATCCCGTATTGACGCCGGGCAAGAGCAACTCGGTCGCCGCATACACTATTCTCAGAATGACTTGGTTG
AGTACTCACCAGTCACAGAAAAGCATCTTACGGATGGCATGACAGTAAGAGAATTATGCAGTGCTGCCAT
AACCATGAGTGATAACACTGCGGCCAACTTACTTCTGACAACGATCGGAGGACCGAAGGAGCTAACCGCT
TTTTTGCACAACATGGGGGATCATGTAACTCGCCTTGATCGTTGGGAACCGGAGCTGAATGAAGCCATAC
CAAACGACGAGCGTGACACCACGATGCCTGTAGCAATGGCAACAACGTTGCGCAAACTATTAACTGGCGA
ACTACTTACTCTAGCTTCCCGGCAACAATTAATAGACTGGATGGAGGCGGATAAAGTTGCAGGACCACTT
CTGCGCTCGGCCCTTCCGGCTGGCTGGTTTATTGCTGATAAATCTGGAGCCGGTGAGCGTGGGTCTCGCG
GTATCATTGCAGCACTGGGGCCAGATGGTAAGCCCTCCCGTATCGTAGTTATCTACACGACGGGGAGTCA
GGCAACTATGGATGAACGAAATAGACAGATCGCTGAGATAGGTGCCTCACTGATTAAGCATTGGTAACTG
TCAGACCAAGTTTACTCATATATACTTTAGATTGATTTAAAACTTCATTTTTAATTTAAAAGGATCTAGG
TGAAGATCCTTTTTGATAATCTCATGACCAAAATCCCTTAACGTGAGTTTTCGTTCCACTGAGCGTCAGA
CCCCGTAGAAAAGATCAAAGGATCTTCTTGAGATCCTTTTTTTCTGCGCGTAATCTGCTGCTTGCAAACA
AAAAAACCACCGCTACCAGCGGTGGTTTGTTTGCCGGATCAAGAGCTACCAACTCTTTTTCCGAAGGTAA
CTGGCTTCAGCAGAGCGCAGATACCAAATACTGTTCTTCTAGTGTAGCCGTAGTTAGGCCACCACTTCAA
GAACTCTGTAGCACCGCCTACATACCTCGCTCTGCTAATCCTGTTACCAGTGGCTGCTGCCAGTGGCGAT
AAGTCGTGTCTTACCGGGTTGGACTCAAGACGATAGTTACCGGATAAGGCGCAGCGGTCGGGCTGAACGG
GGGGTTCGTGCACACAGCCCAGCTTGGAGCGAACGACCTACACCGAACTGAGATACCTACAGCGTGAGCT
ATGAGAAAGCGCCACGCTTCCCGAAGGGAGAAAGGCGGACAGGTATCCGGTAAGCGGCAGGGTCGGAACA
GGAGAGCGCACGAGGGAGCTTCCAGGGGGAAACGCCTGGTATCTTTATAGTCCTGTCGGGTTTCGCCACC
TCTGACTTGAGCGTCGATTTTTGTGATGCTCGTCAGGGGGGCGGAGCCTATGGAAAAACGCCAGCAACGC
GGCCTTTTTACGGTTCCTGGCCTTTTGCTGGCCTTTTGCTCACATGTTCTTTCCTGCGTTATCCCCTGAT
TCTGTGGATAACCGTATTACCGCCTTTGAGTGAGCTGATACCGCTCGCCGCAGCCGAACGACCGAGCGCA
GCGAGTCAGTGAGCGAGGAAGCGGAAGAGCGCCCAATACGCAAACCGCCTCTCCCCGCGCGTTGGCCGAT
TCATTAATGCAGCTGGCACGACAGGTTTCCCGACTGGAAAGCGGGCAGTGAGCGCAACGCAATTAATGTG
AGTTAGCTCACTCATTAGGCACCCCAGGCTTTACACTTTATGCTTCCGGCTCGTATGTTGTGTGGAATTG
TGAGCGGATAACAATTTCACACAGGAAACAGCTATGACCATGATTACGCCAAGCGCGCAATTAACCCTCA
CTAAAGGGAACAAAAGCTGGAGCTGCAAGCTTAATGTAGTCTTATGCAATACTCTTGTAGTCTTGCAACA
TGGTAACGATGAGTTAGCAACATGCCTTACAAGGAGAGAAAAAGCACCGTGCATGCCGATTGGTGGAAGT
AAGGTGGTACGATCGTGCCTTATTAGGAAGGCAACAGACGGGTCTGACATGGATTGGACGAACCACTGAA
TTGCCGCATTGCAGAGATATTGTATTTAAGTGCCTAGCTCGATACATAAACGGGTCTCTCTGGTTAGACC
AGATCTGAGCCTGGGAGCTCTCTGGCTAACTAGGGAACCCACTGCTTAAGCCTCAATAAAGCTTGCCTTG
AGTGCTTCAAGTAGTGTGTGCCCGTCTGTTGTGTGACTCTGGTAACTAGAGATCCCTCAGACCCTTTTAG
TCAGTGTGGAAAATCTCTAGCAGTGGCGCCCGAACAGGGACTTGAAAGCGAAAGGGAAACCAGAGGAGCT
CTCTCGACGCAGGACTCGGCTTGCTGAAGCGCGCACGGCAAGAGGCGAGGGGCGGCGACTGGTGAGTACG
CCAAAAATTTTGACTAGCGGAGGCTAGAAGGAGAGAGATGGGTGCGAGAGCGTCAGTATTAAGCGGGGGA
GAATTAGATCGCGATGGGAAAAAATTCGGTTAAGGCCAGGGGGAAAGAAAAAATATAAATTAAAACATAT
AGTATGGGCAAGCAGGGAGCTAGAACGATTCGCAGTTAATCCTGGCCTGTTAGAAACATCAGAAGGCTGT
AGACAAATACTGGGACAGCTACAACCATCCCTTCAGACAGGATCAGAAGAACTTAGATCATTATATAATA
CAGTAGCAACCCTCTATTGTGTGCATCAAAGGATAGAGATAAAAGACACCAAGGAAGCTTTAGACAAGAT
AGAGGAAGAGCAAAACAAAAGTAAGACCACCGCACAGCAAGCGGCCGCTGATCTTCAGACCTGGAGGAGG
AGATATGAGGGACAATTGGAGAAGTGAATTATATAAATATAAAGTAGTAAAAATTGAACCATTAGGAGTA
GCACCCACCAAGGCAAAGAGAAGAGTGGTGCAGAGAGAAAAAAGAGCAGTGGGAATAGGAGCTTTGTTCC
TTGGGTTCTTGGGAGCAGCAGGAAGCACTATGGGCGCAGCGTCAATGACGCTGACGGTACAGGCCAGACA
ATTATTGTCTGGTATAGTGCAGCAGCAGAACAATTTGCTGAGGGCTATTGAGGCGCAACAGCATCTGTTG
CAACTCACAGTCTGGGGCATCAAGCAGCTCCAGGCAAGAATCCTGGCTGTGGAAAGATACCTAAAGGATC
AACAGCTCCTGGGGATTTGGGGTTGCTCTGGAAAACTCATTTGCACCACTGCTGTGCCTTGGAATGCTAG
TTGGAGTAATAAATCTCTGGAACAGATTTGGAATCACACGACCTGGATGGAGTGGGACAGAGAAATTAAC
AATTACACAAGCTTAATACACTCCTTAATTGAAGAATCGCAAAACCAGCAAGAAAAGAATGAACAAGAAT
TATTGGAATTAGATAAATGGGCAAGTTTGTGGAATTGGTTTAACATAACAAATTGGCTGTGGTATATAAA
ATTATTCATAATGATAGTAGGAGGCTTGGTAGGTTTAAGAATAGTTTTTGCTGTACTTTCTATAGTGAAT
AGAGTTAGGCAGGGATATTCACCATTATCGTTTCAGACCCACCTCCCAACCCCGAGGGGACCCATGCATT
GCATCTCAATTAGTCAGCAACCAGGTGTGGAAAGTCCCCAGGCTCCCCAGCAGGCAGAAGTATGCAAAGC
ATGCGTCTCAATTAGTCAGCAACCATAGTCCCGCCCCTAACTCCGCCCATCCCGCCCCTAACTCCGCCCA
GTTCCGCCCATTCTCCGCCCCATGGCTGACTAATTTTTTTTATTTATGCAGAGGCCGAGGCCGCCTCGGC
CTCTGAGCTATTCCAGAAGTAGTGAGGAGGCTTTTTTGGAGGCCTAGGCTTTTGCAAAAAGCTTTCTAGA
GGTACCGTGGCCACCATGGCCAAGCCTTTGTCTCAAGAAGAATCCACCCTCATTGAAAGAGCAACGGCTA
CAATCAACAGCATCCCCATCTCTGAAGACTACAGCGTCGCCAGCGCAGCTCTCTCTAGCGACGGCCGCAT
CTTCACTGGTGTCAATGTATATCATTTTACTGGGGGACCTTGTGCAGAACTCGTGGTGCTGGGCACTGCT
GCTGCTGCGGCAGCTGGCAACCTGACTTGTATCGTCGCGATCGGAAATGAGAACAGGGGCATCTTGAGCC
CCTGCGGACGGTGCCGACAGGTGCTTCTCGATCTGCATCCTGGGATCAAAGCCATAGTGAAGGACAGTGA
TGGACAGCCGACGGCAGTTGGGATTCGTGAATTGCTGCCCTCTGGTTATGTGTGGGAGGGCTAAGTTAAC
GAATTCTAGATCTTGAGACAAATGGCAGTATTCATCCACAATTTTAAAAGAAAAGGGGGGATTGGGGGGT
ACAGTGCAGGGGAAAGAATAGTAGACATAATAGCAACAGACATACAAACTAAAGAATTACAAAAACAAAT
TACAAAAATTCAAAATTTTCGGGTTTATTACAGGGACAGCAGAGATCCACTTTGGCGCCGG
Features (pLannotate 1.2.2; 37 found; start..end, strand, type, name):
     23..89      +  CDS            small t antigen (fragment): SV40 (simian virus 40) small t antigen
     96..1274    +  promoter       EF-1α promoter: strong constitutive promoter for human elongation factor EF-1α
   1294..1418    +  protein_bind   attR1: mutant version of attR; recombination site for the Gateway® LR reaction LR Clonase™
   1443..1473    +  promoter       lac UV5 promoter: E. coli lac promoter with an "up" mutation
   1497..1526    +  promoter       cat promoter (fragment): promoter of the E. coli cat gene encoding chloramphenicol acetyltransferase
   1527..2186    +  CDS            CmR: chloramphenicol acetyltransferase; cat; confers resistance to chloramphenicol
   2365..2523    +  CDS            ccdA (fragment): CCDA_ECO57 - Also known as H, letA. Experimental evidence at protein level: Swiss-Prot protein existence level 1. Antitoxin component of a type II toxin-antitoxin (TA) system which inhibits the post-segregational killing (PSK) of plasmid-free cells, also referred to as a plasmid addiction system. Binds to and blocks the activity of CcdB; will also remove bound CcdB protein from the CcdB-GyrA complex by forming a CcdA-CcdB complex, a process termed rejuvenation. Functions as a transcriptional corepressor for the ccdAB operon, repression also requires CcdB (By similarity). From Escherichia coli
   2528..2830    +  CDS            ccdB: CCDB_ECOLI - Also known as G, letB, letD. Experimental evidence at protein level: Swiss-Prot protein existence level 1. Toxic component of a type II toxin-antitoxin (TA) system, functioning in plasmid maintainence. Responsible for the post- segregational killing (PSK) of plasmid-free cells, also referred to as a plasmid addiction system. Half-life of over 2 hours. Cell killing by CcdB is accompanied by filamentation, defects in chromosome and plasmid segregation, defects in cell division, formation of anucleate cells, decreased DNA synthesis and plasmid loss. Interferes with the activity of DN
   2874..2998    -  protein_bind   attR2: mutant version of attR; recombination site for the Gateway® LR reaction LR Clonase™
   3006..3047    +  CDS            V5 tag: epitope tag from simian virus 5
   3098..3686    +  misc_feature   WPRE: woodchuck hepatitis virus posttranscriptional regulatory element
   3737..3756    +  misc_feature   cPPT/CTS (fragment): central polypurine tract and central termination sequence of HIV-1
   3758..3991    +  LTR            3' LTR (ΔU3): self-inactivating 3' long terminal repeat (LTR) from HIV-1
   4069..4190    +  polyA_signal   SV40 poly(A) signal: SV40 polyadenylation signal
   4230..4365    +  rep_origin     SV40 ori: SV40 origin of replication
   4386..4404    -  promoter       T7 promoter: promoter for bacteriophage T7 RNA polymerase
   4412..4567    +  CDS            lacZα (fragment): LacZα fragment of β-galactosidase; lacZ fragment
   4572..5000    +  rep_origin     f1 ori (sequence partly withheld): f1 bacteriophage origin of replication; arrow indicates direction of (+) strand synthesis
   5053..5157    +  promoter       AmpR promoter: bla
   5158..6018    +  CDS            AmpR: β-lactamase; bla; confers resistance to ampicillin, carbenicillin, and related antibiotics
   6189..6777    +  rep_origin     ori: high-copy-number ColE1/pMB1/pBR322/pUC origin of replication
   6960..7052    +  CDS            lacI (fragment): lac repressor; lacI; The lac repressor binds to the lac operator to inhibit transcription in E. coli. This inhibition can be relieved by adding lactose or isopropyl-β-D-thiogalactopyranoside (IPTG).
   7065..7086    +  protein_bind   CAP binding site: CAP binding activates transcription in the presence of cAMP. E. coli catabolite activator protein
   7101..7131    +  promoter       lac promoter: promoter for the E. coli lac operon
   7139..7155    +  protein_bind   lac operator: The lac repressor binds to the lac operator to inhibit transcription in E. coli. This inhibition can be relieved by adding lactose or isopropyl-β-D-thiogalactopyranoside (IPTG). lac repressor encoded by lacI
   7200..7218    +  promoter       T3 promoter: promoter for bacteriophage T3 RNA polymerase
   7246..7472    +  promoter       RSV promoter: Rous sarcoma virus enhancer/promoter
   7473..7653    +  LTR            5' LTR (truncated): truncated 5' long terminal repeat (LTR) from HIV-1
   7700..7825    +  misc_feature   HIV-1 Ψ: packaging signal of human immunodeficiency virus type 1
   7809..8172    +  CDS            HIV-1 gag (fragment): gag protein from human immunodeficiency virus 1; gag
   8318..8551    +  misc_feature   RRE: The Rev response element (RRE) of HIV-1 allows for Rev-dependent mRNA export from the nucleus to the cytoplasm.
   8928..8954    +  CDS            Rev (fragment): human immunodeficiency virus 1 (HIV-1) Rev protein; rev; enhances nuclear export of unspliced and incompletely spliced viral mRNAs
   8961..8984    +  promoter       SV40 promoter (fragment): SV40 early promoter
   8985..9056    +  promoter       SV40 promoter (fragment): SV40 enhancer and early promoter
   9080..9215    +  rep_origin     SV40 ori: SV40 origin of replication
   9257..9655    +  CDS            BSD: blasticidin S deaminase; Aspergillus terreus BSD; confers resistance to blasticidin
   9703..9820    +  misc_feature   cPPT/CTS: central polypurine tract and central termination sequence of HIV-1
