[The description below was written by a language model from this plasmid's Addgene catalogue record and pLannotate feature annotations shown in this document.]
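Description:
plex_307-ccdB-blasticidin is an empty Gateway destination vector built on the pLEX_307 backbone, in which the mammalian selection marker is blasticidin resistance. The catalogue lists it as a mammalian expression vector of about 9.9 kb. The feature table shows the architecture of a third-generation, self-inactivating HIV-1 lentiviral transfer plasmid: an RSV promoter fused to a truncated 5' LTR, the Ψ packaging signal with a gag fragment, the RRE for Rev-dependent export, a cPPT/CTS, a WPRE to boost transcript expression, and a ΔU3 3' LTR followed by an SV40 polyadenylation signal. In bacteria it replicates from a high-copy ColE1/pUC-type origin, carries AmpR, and also contains an f1 origin.

The payload position lies downstream of the strong constitutive EF-1α promoter and is occupied by a Gateway cassette flanked by attR1 and attR2. This cassette holds a chloramphenicol resistance gene and the ccdB toxin gene, which explains the dual chloramphenicol and ampicillin selection and the need for a ccdB-tolerant propagation strain. In an LR recombination with an entry clone, the cassette is swapped for the gene of interest, and ccdB counterselects against unrecombined vector in standard strains. A V5 epitope tag sits immediately after attR2, so an insert lacking a stop codon and kept in frame can be expressed with a C-terminal V5 tag. Upstream of EF-1α but still within the proviral region, an SV40 early promoter drives blasticidin S deaminase (BSD), allowing selection of cells that carry the construct. The record names no insert, consistent with an empty backbone intended for cloning open reading frames for EF-1α-driven expression in mammalian cells.
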