Addgene plasmid #201136: plex_307-ccdB-blasticidin
Purpose: (Empty Backbone) pLEX_307 plasmid with blasticidin marker
Depositing lab: Alejandro Chavez. Depositing organization: University of California, San Diego (UCSD).
Backbone
  Vector backbone: plex_307
  Backbone size (bp): 9859
  Vector type: Mammalian Expression
  Promoter: EF-1α
  Selectable markers: Blasticidin
Growth in bacteria
  Bacterial resistance: Chloramphenicol and Ampicillin, 25 & 100 μg/mL
  Growth temperature: 30°C
  Growth strain: ccdB Survival
  Copy number: High Copy
Terms and licenses: Academic/Nonprofit Terms; Industry Terms: Not Available to Industry
How to cite: plex_307-ccdB-blasticidin was a gift from Alejandro Chavez (Addgene plasmid # 201136 ; http://n2t.net/addgene:201136 ; RRID:Addgene_201136)
